Addgene plasmid #201358: L_NLS 34kDa
Purpose: Nucleocytoplasmic transport probe
Depositing lab: Pere Roca-Cusachs. Depositing organization: Institut de Bioenginyeria de Catalunya (IBEC). Publication: Mechanical force application to the nucleus regulates nucleocytoplasmic transport. Andreu I, Granero-Moya I, Chahare NR, Clein K, Molina-Jordan M, Beedle AEM, Elosegui-Artola A, Abenza JF, Rossetti L, Trepat X, Raveh B, Roca-Cusachs P. Nat Cell Biol. 2022 Jun;24(6):896-905. doi: 10.1038/s41556-022-00927-7. Epub 2022 Jun 9. PubMed 35681009.
Backbone
  Vector backbone: pEGFP-C3
  Vector type: Mammalian Expression
Growth in bacteria
  Bacterial resistance: Kanamycin, 50 μg/mL
  Growth temperature: 37°C
  Growth strain: DH5alpha
  Copy number: High Copy
Gene/Insert
  Gene/Insert name: (NLS)SV40A4-EGFP-1PrA
  Species: Synthetic
  Cloning method: Ligation Independent Cloning
Terms and licenses: Academic/Nonprofit Terms; Industry Terms: Not Available to Industry
Depositor comments: Internal lab code: IG058/P311
How to cite: L_NLS 34kDa was a gift from Pere Roca-Cusachs (Addgene plasmid # 201358 ; http://n2t.net/addgene:201358 ; RRID:Addgene_201358)
