[The description below was written by a language model from this plasmid's Addgene catalogue record and pLannotate feature annotations shown in this document.]
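Description:
L_NLS 34kDa is a mammalian expression plasmid built on the pEGFP-C3 backbone that encodes a synthetic fluorescent probe for studying nucleocytoplasmic transport. It replicates in E. coli from a high-copy ColE1/pUC-type origin and also carries an f1 origin. Selection relies on a single NeoR/KanR (Tn5 aminoglycoside phosphotransferase) gene placed behind tandem bacterial (bla-type) and SV40 early promoters and followed by an HSV TK polyadenylation signal, so it confers kanamycin resistance in bacteria and can confer G418 resistance in mammalian cells.

The payload, named (NLS)SV40A4-EGFP-1PrA, is driven by the human CMV immediate-early enhancer and promoter. As the insert name indicates, it combines a nuclear localisation signal derived from SV40 (the "A4" designation suggests a variant of that signal, though the record does not define it), EGFP as the reporter, and one copy of a Protein A domain. The annotation supports this layout: the EGFP coding sequence is followed directly by a fragment of Staphylococcus aureus protein A (spa). The NLS itself is not annotated as a separate feature; there is a short unannotated stretch between the promoter and EGFP where it may lie. Downstream, the annotation detects a partial His tag, a fragment of a T7-derived solubility tag and a T7 terminator, which look like remnants of a bacterial expression vector, and then a partial SV40 poly(A) signal. Whether the His tag is part of the translated protein is not stated.

The "34kDa" in the name presumably refers to the size of the probe, with the Protein A domain acting as an inert module that sets its molecular weight. Its stated use is as a transport probe; nuclear versus cytoplasmic EGFP distribution would be the natural readout.
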