Features (pLannotate 1.2.2; 17 found; start..end, strand, type, name):
     14..317     +  enhancer       CMV enhancer: human cytomegalovirus immediate early enhancer
    318..521     +  promoter       CMV promoter: human cytomegalovirus (CMV) immediate early promoter
    608..1321    +  CDS            EGFP: EGFP is a basic (constitutively fluorescent) green fluorescent protein published in 1996, derived from Aequorea victoria. It is reported to be a rapidly-maturing weak dimer with moderate acid sensitivity.
   1331..1498    +  CDS            spa (fragment): SPA_STAAM - Experimental evidence at protein level: Swiss-Prot protein existence level 1. Plays a role in the inhibition of the host innate and adaptive immune responses. Possesses five immunoglobulin-binding domains that capture both the fragment crystallizable region (Fc region) and the Fab region (part of Ig that identifies antigen) of immunoglobulins (By similarity). In turn, Staphylococcus aureus is protected from phagocytic killing via inhibition of Ig Fc region. In addition, the host elicited B-cell response is prevented due to a decrease of antibody-secreting cell proliferation that en
   1555..1572    +  CDS            9xHis (fragment): 9xHis affinity tag
   1582..1631    +  CDS            SET1 (fragment): solubility-enhancement tag derived from T7 phage gene 10B
   1639..1686    +  terminator     T7 terminator: transcription terminator for bacteriophage T7 RNA polymerase
   1711..1742    +  polyA_signal   SV40 poly(A) signal (fragment): SV40 polyadenylation signal
   1776..2204    -  rep_origin     f1 ori (sequence partly withheld): f1 bacteriophage origin of replication; arrow indicates direction of (+) strand synthesis
   2231..2335    +  promoter       AmpR promoter: bla
   2337..2694    +  promoter       SV40 promoter: SV40 enhancer and early promoter
   2729..3523    +  CDS            NeoR/KanR: aminoglycoside phosphotransferase from Tn5; aph(3')-II (or nptII); confers resistance to neomycin, kanamycin, and G418 (Geneticin®)
   3544..3696    +  CDS            ble (fragment): BLE_KLEPN - Experimental evidence at protein level: Swiss-Prot protein existence level 1. Binding protein with a strong affinity to the bleomycin family of antibiotics. Binds to CL990; an antimitotic-antibiotic compound. From Klebsiella pneumoniae.
   3755..3802    +  polyA_signal   HSV TK poly(A) signal: herpes simplex virus thymidine kinase polyadenylation signal (Cole and Stacy, 1985)
   3893..3909    -  polyA_signal   bGH poly(A) signal (fragment): bovine growth hormone polyadenylation signal
   4131..4719    +  rep_origin     ori: high-copy-number ColE1/pMB1/pBR322/pUC origin of replication
   4834..4880    +  enhancer       CMV enhancer (fragment): human cytomegalovirus immediate early enhancer
>Addgene plasmid #201358 | L_NLS 34kDa | addgene full sequence | sequence record 400066 | Addgene NGS Result
ATATGGAGTTCCGCGTTACATAACTTACGGTAAATGGCCCGCCTGGCTGACCGCCCAACGACCCCCGCCC
ATTGACGTCAATAATGACGTATGTTCCCATAGTAACGCCAATAGGGACTTTCCATTGACGTCAATGGGTG
GAGTATTTACGGTAAACTGCCCACTTGGCAGTACATCAAGTGTATCATATGCCAAGTACGCCCCCTATTG
ACGTCAATGACGGTAAATGGCCCGCCTGGCATTATGCCCAGTACATGACCTTATGGGACTTTCCTACTTG
GCAGTACATCTACGTATTAGTCATCGCTATTACCATGGTGATGCGGTTTTGGCAGTACATCAATGGGCGT
GGATAGCGGTTTGACTCACGGGGATTTCCAAGTCTCCACCCCATTGACGTCAATGGGAGTTTGTTTTGGC
ACCAAAATCAACGGGACTTTCCAAAATGTCGTAACAACTCCGCCCCATTGACGCAAATGGGCGGTAGGCG
TGTACGGTGGGAGGTCTATATAAGCAGAGCTGGTTTAGTGAACCGTCAGATCCGCTAGCGCTACCGGTCG
CCACCATGGGCCCAAAAAAGGCCAGAAAAGTTGGAGGCGGGGGCAGCGTGAGCAAGGGCGAGGAGCTGTT
CACCGGGGTGGTGCCCATCCTGGTCGAGCTGGACGGCGACGTAAACGGCCACAAGTTCAGCGTGTCCGGC
GAGGGCGAGGGCGATGCCACCTACGGCAAGCTGACCCTGAAGTTCATCTGCACCACCGGCAAGCTGCCCG
TGCCCTGGCCCACCCTCGTGACCACCCTGACCTACGGCGTGCAGTGCTTCAGCCGCTACCCCGACCACAT
GAAGCAGCACGACTTCTTCAAGTCCGCCATGCCCGAAGGCTACGTCCAGGAGCGCACCATCTTCTTCAAG
GACGACGGCAACTACAAGACCCGCGCCGAGGTGAAGTTCGAGGGCGACACCCTGGTGAACCGCATCGAGC
TGAAGGGCATCGACTTCAAGGAGGACGGCAACATCCTGGGGCACAAGCTGGAGTACAACTACAACAGCCA
CAACGTCTATATCATGGCCGACAAGCAGAAGAACGGCATCAAGGTGAACTTCAAGATCCGCCACAACATC
GAGGACGGCAGCGTGCAGCTCGCCGACCACTACCAGCAGAACACCCCCATCGGCGACGGCCCCGTGCTGC
TGCCCGACAACCACTACCTGAGCACCCAGTCCGCCCTGAGCAAAGACCCCAACGAGAAGCGCGATCACAT
GGTCCTGCTGGAGTTCGTGACCGCCGCCGGGATCACTCTCGGCATGGACGAGCTGTACAAGAAGCTTGCT
CAACAAAATGCTTTTTATCAAGTCTTAAATATGCCTAACTTAAATGCTGATCAACGCAATGGTTTTATCC
AAAGCCTTAAAGATGATCCAAGCCAAAGTGCTAACGTTTTAGGTGAAGCTCAAAAACTTAATGACTCTCA
AGCTCCAAAAGCTGATGCGCAACAAAATAACTAAGTCGACCCGGGTATCCGTATGATGTGCCTGACTACG
CATGATATCTCGAGCACCACCACCACCACCACTGAGATCCGGCTGCTAACAAAGCCCGAAAGGAAGCTGA
GTTGGCTGCTGCCACCGCTGAGCAATAACTAGCATAACCCCTTGGGGCCTCTAAACGGGTCTTGAGGGGT
TTTTTGCTGAAAGGAGGAACTATATCCGGATGTGGTTTGTCCAAACTCATCAATGTATCTTAACGCGTAA
ATTGTAAGCGTTAATATTTTGTTAAAATTCGCGTTAAATTTTTGTTAAATCAGCTCATTTTTTAACCAAT
AGGCCGAAATCGGCAAAATCCCTTATAAATCAAAAGAATAGACCGAGATAGGGT
[37 nt withheld, positions 1875-1911]
AAAGAACGTGGACTCCAACGTCAAAGG
[49 nt withheld, positions 1939-1987]
T
[91 nt withheld, positions 1989-2079]
G
[124 nt withheld, positions 2081-2204]
CAGGTGGCACTTTTCGGGGAAATGTGCGCGGAACCCCTATTTGTTTATTTTTCTAAATACATTCAAATAT
GTATCCGCTCATGAGACAATAACCCTGATAAATGCTTCAATAATATTGAAAAAGGAAGAGTCCTGAGGCG
GAAAGAACCAGCTGTGGAATGTGTGTCAGTTAGGGTGTGGAAAGTCCCCAGGCTCCCCAGCAGGCAGAAG
TATGCAAAGCATGCATCTCAATTAGTCAGCAACCAGGTGTGGAAAGTCCCCAGGCTCCCCAGCAGGCAGA
AGTATGCAAAGCATGCATCTCAATTAGTCAGCAACCATAGTCCCGCCCCTAACTCCGCCCATCCCGCCCC
TAACTCCGCCCAGTTCCGCCCATTCTCCGCCCCATGGCTGACTAATTTTTTTTATTTATGCAGAGGCCGA
GGCCGCCTCGGCCTCTGAGCTATTCCAGAAGTAGTGAGGAGGCTTTTTTGGAGGCCTAGGCTTTTGCAAA
GATCGATCAAGAGACAGGATGAGGATCGTTTCGCATGATTGAACAAGATGGATTGCACGCAGGTTCTCCG
GCCGCTTGGGTGGAGAGGCTATTCGGCTATGACTGGGCACAACAGACAATCGGCTGCTCTGATGCCGCCG
TGTTCCGGCTGTCAGCGCAGGGGCGCCCGGTTCTTTTTGTCAAGACCGACCTGTCCGGTGCCCTGAATGA
ACTGCAAGACGAGGCAGCGCGGCTATCGTGGCTGGCCACGACGGGCGTTCCTTGCGCAGCTGTGCTCGAC
GTTGTCACTGAAGCGGGAAGGGACTGGCTGCTATTGGGCGAAGTGCCGGGGCAGGATCTCCTGTCATCTC
ACCTTGCTCCTGCCGAGAAAGTATCCATCATGGCTGATGCAATGCGGCGGCTGCATACGCTTGATCCGGC
TACCTGCCCATTCGACCACCAAGCGAAACATCGCATCGAGCGAGCACGTACTCGGATGGAAGCCGGTCTT
GTCGATCAGGATGATCTGGACGAAGAGCATCAGGGGCTCGCGCCAGCCGAACTGTTCGCCAGGCTCAAGG
CGAGCATGCCCGACGGCGAGGATCTCGTCGTGACCCATGGCGATGCCTGCTTGCCGAATATCATGGTGGA
AAATGGCCGCTTTTCTGGATTCATCGACTGTGGCCGGCTGGGTGTGGCGGACCGCTATCAGGACATAGCG
TTGGCTACCCGTGATATTGCTGAAGAGCTTGGCGGCGAATGGGCTGACCGCTTCCTCGTGCTTTACGGTA
TCGCCGCTCCCGATTCGCAGCGCATCGCCTTCTATCGCCTTCTTGACGAGTTCTTCTGAGCGGGACTCTG
GGGTTCGAAATGACCGACCAAGCGACGCCCAACCTGCCATCACGAGATTTCGATTCCACCGCCGCCTTCT
ATGAAAGGTTGGGCTTCGGAATCGTTTTCCGGGACGCCGGCTGGATGATCCTCCAGCGCGGGGATCTCAT
GCTGGAGTTCTTCGCCCACCCTAGGGGGAGGCTAACTGAAACACGGAAGGAGACAATACCGGAAGGAACC
CGCGCTATGACGGCAATAAAAAGACAGAATAAAACGCACGGTGTTGGGTCGTTTGTTCATAAACGCGGGG
TTCGGTCCCAGGGCTGGCACTCTGTCGATACCCCACCGAGACCCCATTGGGGCCAATACGCCCGCGTTTC
TTCCTTTTCCCCACCCCACCCCCCAAGTTCGGGTGAAGGCCCAGGGCTCGCAGCCAACGTCGGGGCGGCA
GGCCCTGCCATAGCCTCAGGTTACTCATATATACTTTAGATTGATTTAAAACTTCATTTTTAATTTAAAA
GGATCTAGGTGAAGATCCTTTTTGATAATCTCATGACCAAAATCCCTTAACGTGAGTTTTCGTTCCACTG
AGCGTCAGACCCCGTAGAAAAGATCAAAGGATCTTCTTGAGATCCTTTTTTTCTGCGCGTAATCTGCTGC
TTGCAAACAAAAAAACCACCGCTACCAGCGGTGGTTTGTTTGCCGGATCAAGAGCTACCAACTCTTTTTC
CGAAGGTAACTGGCTTCAGCAGAGCGCAGATACCAAATACTGTTCTTCTAGTGTAGCCGTAGTTAGGCCA
CCACTTCAAGAACTCTGTAGCACCGCCTACATACCTCGCTCTGCTAATCCTGTTACCAGTGGCTGCTGCC
AGTGGCGATAAGTCGTGTCTTACCGGGTTGGACTCAAGACGATAGTTACCGGATAAGGCGCAGCGGTCGG
GCTGAACGGGGGGTTCGTGCACACAGCCCAGCTTGGAGCGAACGACCTACACCGAACTGAGATACCTACA
GCGTGAGCTATGAGAAAGCGCCACGCTTCCCGAAGGGAGAAAGGCGGACAGGTATCCGGTAAGCGGCAGG
GTCGGAACAGGAGAGCGCACGAGGGAGCTTCCAGGGGGAAACGCCTGGTATCTTTATAGTCCTGTCGGGT
TTCGCCACCTCTGACTTGAGCGTCGATTTTTGTGATGCTCGTCAGGGGGGCGGAGCCTATGGAAAAACGC
CAGCAACGCGGCCTTTTTACGGTTCCTGGCCTTTTGCTGGCCTTTTGCTCACATGTTCTTTCCTGCGTTA
TCCCCTGATTCTGTGGATAACCGTATTACCGCCATGCATTAGTTATTAATAGTAATCAATTACGGGGTCA
TTAGTTCATAGCCCAT
